Addgene plasmid #236154: EW368 CMV-TO-UtroUpZF-deImmunLink-NZF(FLP-IN)
Purpose: Plasmid encoding the UtroUp zinc finger array attached by a deimmunized linker to the NZF transcriptional activation domain, under control of CMV promoter with two TetR binding sites
Depositing lab: Xiaojing Gao. Depositing organization: Stanford University. Publication: Machine-guided dual-objective protein engineering for deimmunization and therapeutic functions. Wolfsberg E, Paul JS, Tycko J, Chen B, Bassik MC, Bintu L, Alizadeh AA, Gao XJ. Cell Syst. 2025 Jul 16;16(7):101299. doi: 10.1016/j.cels.2025.101299. Epub 2025 Jun 3. PubMed 40466641.
Backbone
  Vector backbone: FLP-IN
  Vector type: Mammalian Expression
  Selectable markers: Puromycin
Growth in bacteria
  Bacterial resistance: Ampicillin, 100 μg/mL
  Growth temperature: 37°C
  Growth strain: DH5alpha
  Copy number: High Copy
Gene/Insert
  Gene/Insert name: UtroUpZF-deImmunLink-NZF
  Species: Synthetic
  Promoter: CMV promoter with two TetR binding sites
  Cloning method: Gibson Cloning
Terms and licenses: Academic/Nonprofit Terms; Industry Terms: Not Available to Industry
Depositor comments: See https://benchling.com/s/seq-gwZmEbH7khrN3vUx3s2j?m=slm-gNcpGoMEJxlwTCp3Nap5for annotated sequence. Please visit https://doi.org/10.1101/2025.02.24.639918 for bioRxiv preprint.
How to cite: EW368 CMV-TO-UtroUpZF-deImmunLink-NZF(FLP-IN) was a gift from Xiaojing Gao (Addgene plasmid # 236154 ; http://n2t.net/addgene:236154 ; RRID:Addgene_236154)
