[The description below was written by a language model from this plasmid's Addgene catalogue record and pLannotate feature annotations shown in this document.]
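Description:
EW368 CMV-TO-UtroUpZF-deImmunLink-NZF(FLP-IN) is a 6.2 kb mammalian expression plasmid built on a Flp-In-type backbone for site-specific genomic integration. It is propagated in E. coli as a high-copy plasmid through a ColE1/pUC-type origin and selected with ampicillin via the AmpR β-lactamase cassette. A partial f1 origin and remnants of lac regulatory sequence are also annotated in the backbone.

The payload is a synthetic transcription factor in which the UtroUp zinc finger array is joined by a deimmunized linker to the NZF transcriptional activation domain. The feature table is consistent with this design. An EGR1-like fragment marks the zinc finger region, and three consecutive downstream fragments match NCOA3, ZNF473 and FOXO6, which presumably correspond to the composite NZF activator. Expression is driven by the CMV enhancer and promoter followed by two tet operator sites. This "CMV-TO" arrangement is repressed in cells expressing TetR and induced by tetracycline or doxycycline, and it is constitutive in cells without TetR. A bGH polyadenylation signal terminates the transcript.

Downstream lies an FRT site directly preceding a hygromycin resistance coding sequence with an SV40 poly(A) signal but no full promoter of its own. In Flp-In systems, FLP-mediated recombination into a genomic FRT landing pad places this marker behind a resident promoter, so only correct integrants become resistant. The catalogue entry lists puromycin as the mammalian marker, whereas the annotated sequence shows HygR and no puromycin gene, and the record does not resolve this discrepancy. The plasmid comes from work on machine-guided protein engineering that combines deimmunization with therapeutic function, and it appears intended for generating stable, inducible cell lines to test the deimmunized activator.
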