Features (pLannotate 1.2.2; 25 found; start..end, strand, type, name):
    291..494     +  promoter       CMV promoter: human cytomegalovirus (CMV) immediate early promoter
    496..515     +  promoter       PLtetO-1 promoter (fragment): modified phage lambda PL promoter with tet operator sites (Lutz and Bujard, 1997)
    517..536     +  promoter       PLtetO-1 promoter (fragment): modified phage lambda PL promoter with tet operator sites (Lutz and Bujard, 1997)
    544..577     +  promoter       TRE3GV promoter (fragment): 3rd-generation Tet-responsive promoter that can be activated by binding of Tet-On® 3G, optimized for retroviral and lentiviral vectors
    706..795     +  CDS            EGR1 (fragment): EGR1_SERCA - Also known as ZENK From Serinus canaria (Island canary) (Fringilla canaria).
   1222..1389    +  CDS            Ncoa3 (fragment): NCOA3_MOUSE - Also known as Aib1, Pcip, Rac3, Tram1. Experimental evidence at protein level: Swiss-Prot protein existence level 1. Nuclear receptor coactivator that directly binds nuclear receptors and stimulates the transcriptional activities in a hormone- dependent fashion. Plays a central role in creating a multisubunit coactivator complex, probably via remodeling of chromatin. Involved in the coactivation of different nuclear receptors, such as for steroids (GR and ER), retinoids (RARs and RXRs), thyroid hormone (TRs), vitamin D3 (VDR) and prostanoids (PPARs). Displays histone acetyltransf
   1405..1548    +  CDS            ZNF473 (fragment): ZN473_HUMAN - Also known as KIAA1141, ZFP100. Experimental evidence at protein level: Swiss-Prot protein existence level 1. Involved in histone 3'-end pre-mRNA processing by associating with U7 snRNP and interacting with SLBP/pre-mRNA complex. Increases histone 3'-end pre-mRNA processing but has no effect on U7 snRNP levels, when overexpressed. Required for cell cycle progression from G1 to S phases. From Homo sapiens (Human).
   1564..1698    +  CDS            FOXO6 (fragment): FOXO6_HUMAN - Experimental evidence at protein level: Swiss-Prot protein existence level 1. Transcriptional activator. From Homo sapiens (Human).
   1811..2035    +  polyA_signal   bGH poly(A) signal: bovine growth hormone polyadenylation signal
   2051..2074    +  polyA_signal   bGH poly(A) signal (fragment): bovine growth hormone polyadenylation signal
   2078..2099    +  promoter       SV40 promoter (fragment): SV40 enhancer and early promoter
   2120..2353    +  rep_origin     f1 ori (fragment) (sequence partly withheld): f1 bacteriophage origin of replication; arrow indicates direction of (+) strand synthesis
   2358..2405    +  protein_bind   FRT: FLP-mediated recombination occurs in the 8-bp core sequence TCTAGAAA (Turan and Bode, 2011). FLP recombinase from the Saccharomyces cerevisiae 2μ plasmid
   2413..3435    +  CDS            HygR: aminoglycoside phosphotransferase from E. coli; aph(4)-Ia; confers resistance to hygromycin
   3445..3570    +  CDS            ble (fragment): BLE_KLEPN - Experimental evidence at protein level: Swiss-Prot protein existence level 1. Binding protein with a strong affinity to the bleomycin family of antibiotics. Binds to CL990; an antimitotic-antibiotic compound. From Klebsiella pneumoniae.
   3565..3686    +  polyA_signal   SV40 poly(A) signal: SV40 polyadenylation signal
   3759..3775    -  protein_bind   lac operator: The lac repressor binds to the lac operator to inhibit transcription in E. coli. This inhibition can be relieved by adding lactose or isopropyl-β-D-thiogalactopyranoside (IPTG). lac repressor encoded by lacI
   3783..3813    -  promoter       lac promoter: promoter for the E. coli lac operon
   3828..3849    -  protein_bind   CAP binding site: CAP binding activates transcription in the presence of cAMP. E. coli catabolite activator protein
   3862..3954    -  CDS            lacI (fragment): lac repressor; lacI; The lac repressor binds to the lac operator to inhibit transcription in E. coli. This inhibition can be relieved by adding lactose or isopropyl-β-D-thiogalactopyranoside (IPTG).
   4137..4725    -  rep_origin     ori: high-copy-number ColE1/pMB1/pBR322/pUC origin of replication
   4896..5756    -  CDS            AmpR: β-lactamase; bla; confers resistance to ampicillin, carbenicillin, and related antibiotics
   5757..5861    -  promoter       AmpR promoter: bla
   5920..5972    -  misc_feature   bom (fragment): basis of mobility region from pBR322
   6122..290     +  enhancer       CMV enhancer (across the origin): human cytomegalovirus immediate early enhancer
>Addgene plasmid #236154 | EW368 CMV-TO-UtroUpZF-deImmunLink-NZF(FLP-IN) | addgene full sequence | sequence record 468403 | Addgene NGS Result
CGGTAAATGGCCCGCCTGGCTGACCGCCCAACGACCCCCGCCCATTGACGTCAATAATGACGTATGTTCC
CATAGTAACGCCAATAGGGACTTTCCATTGACGTCAATGGGTGGAGTATTTACGGTAAACTGCCCACTTG
GCAGTACATCAAGTGTATCATATGCCAAGTACGCCCCCTATTGACGTCAATGACGGTAAATGGCCCGCCT
GGCATTATGCCCAGTACATGACCTTATGGGACTTTCCTACTTGGCAGTACATCTACGTATTAGTCATCGC
TATTACCATGGTGATGCGGTTTTGGCAGTACATCAATGGGCGTGGATAGCGGTTTGACTCACGGGGATTT
CCAAGTCTCCACCCCATTGACGTCAATGGGAGTTTGTTTTGGCACCAAAATCAACGGGACTTTCCAAAAT
GTCGTAACAACTCCGCCCCATTGACGCAAATGGGCGGTAGGCGTGTACGGTGGGAGGTCTATATAAGCAG
AGCTCTCCCTATCAGTGATAGAGATCTCCCTATCAGTGATAGAGATCGTCGACGAGCTCGTTTAGTGAAC
CGTCAGATCGCCTGGAGACGCCATCCACGCTGTTTTGACCTCCATAGAAGACACCGGGACCGATCCAGCC
TCCGGACTCTAGCGTTTAAACTTAAGCTTCGCCACCATGATATTAGACCGGCCCTATGCGTGCCCAGTCG
AATCTTGCGATCGTCGCTTCAGCAGAAGTGATAACTTAGTCAGACACATAAGGATCCACACGGGTCAAAA
ACCGTTCCAATGCAGGATTTGTATGAGGAATTTCTCGCGGAGTGACCACCTCACGACACACAACCGCACT
CACACCGGAGAGAAACCATTTGCATGCGATATATGCGGCAGGAAGTTCGCTGATCCGGGACATCTAGTCC
GTCACAATCGGATACACACCGGGGAAAAGCCGTTTGCGTGCCCTGTGGAAAGCTGCGATCGAAGATTCTC
GCGCTCCGACGAACTAACTCGCCATATTAGAATACATACCGGACAGAAGCCCTTTCAGTGTCGGATCTGC
ATGCGTAACTTTTCGTCAAGGGACGTACTGAGAAGACATAACAGGACACATACCGGGGAAAAGCCATTTG
CGTGCGACATATGTGGGAGAAAGTTCGCTTCCCGGGATGTACTTAGGAGGCATAATCGGATTCATCTACG
CCAAAATGACTTGGAAGCTGCTGCATGGGAGCTAGGAATGTCTGGCGGATCTGAGGGCCAGAGCGACGAG
AGAGCCCTGCTGGACCAGCTGCACACCCTGCTGAGCAACACCGACGCCACCGGCCTGGAGGAGATCGACA
GAGCCCTGGGCATCCCCGAGCTGGTGAACCAGGGCCAGGCCCTGGAGCCCAAGCAGGACGGAGGCTGGGG
ATCTATGGCCGAGGAATTCGTGACCCTGAAGGACGTGGGCATGGACTTCACCCTGGGCGACTGGGAGCAG
CTGGGCCTGGAGCAGGGCGACACCTTCTGGGACACCGCCCTGGACAACTGCCAGGACCTGTTCCTGCTGG
ACCCCCCCGGCGGAGGAGACGGCCTTGGTTTGGGACACGAGAAGTTCCCCAGCGACCTGGACCTGGACAT
GTTCAACGGCAGCCTGGAGTGCGACATGGAGAGCATCATCAGAAGCGAGCTGATGGACGCCGACGGCCTG
GACTTCAACTTCGACAGCTAGGCCGCTCGAGGAGGGCCCGAACAAAAACTCATCTCAGAAGAGGATCTGA
ATAGCGCCGTCGACCATCATCATAATCATCATTGAGTTTAAACCCGCTGATCAGCCTCGACTGTGCCTTC
TAGTTGCCAGCCATCTGTTGTTTGCCCCTCCCCCGTGCCTTCCTTGACCCTGGAAGGTGCCACTCCCACT
GTCCTTTCCTAATAAAATGAGGAAATTGCATCGCATTGTCTGAGTAGGTGTCATTCTATTCTGGGGGGTG
GGGTGGGGCAGGACAGCAAGGGGGAGGATTGGGAAGACAATAGCAGGCATGCTGGGGATGCGGTGGGCTC
TATGGAGATCTATCGATGTTCTGGGGATGCGGTGGGCTCTATGGCTTCTGAGGCGGAAAGAACCAGCTGG
GGCTCTAGGGGGTATCCCC
[124 nt withheld, positions 2120-2243]
C
[91 nt withheld, positions 2245-2335]
AGGGTGATGGTTCACGTACCTAGAAGTTCCTATTCCGAAGTTCCTATTCTCTAGAAAGTATAGGAACTTC
CTTGGCCAAAAAGCCTGAACTCACCGCGACGTCTGTCGAGAAGTTTCTGATCGAAAAGTTCGACAGCGTC
TCCGACCTGATGCAGCTCTCGGAGGGCGAAGAATCTCGTGCTTTCAGCTTCGATGTAGGAGGGCGTGGAT
ATGTCCTGCGGGTAAATAGCTGCGCCGATGGTTTCTACAAAGATCGTTATGTTTATCGGCACTTTGCATC
GGCCGCGCTCCCGATTCCGGAAGTGCTTGACATTGGGGAATTCAGCGAGAGCCTGACCTATTGCATCTCC
CGCCGTGCACAGGGTGTCACGTTGCAAGACCTGCCTGAAACCGAACTGCCCGCTGTTCTGCAGCCGGTCG
CGGAGGCCATGGATGCGATCGCTGCGGCCGATCTTAGCCAGACGAGCGGGTTCGGCCCATTCGGACCGCA
AGGAATCGGTCAATACACTACATGGCGTGATTTCATATGCGCGATTGCTGATCCCCATGTGTATCACTGG
CAAACTGTGATGGACGACACCGTCAGTGCGTCCGTCGCGCAGGCTCTCGATGAGCTGATGCTTTGGGCCG
AGGACTGCCCCGAAGTCCGGCACCTCGTGCACGCGGATTTCGGCTCCAACAATGTCCTGACGGACAATGG
CCGCATAACAGCGGTCATTGACTGGAGCGAGGCGATGTTCGGGGATTCCCAATACGAGGTCGCCAACATC
TTCTTCTGGAGGCCGTGGTTGGCTTGTATGGAGCAGCAGACGCGCTACTTCGAGCGGAGGCATCCGGAGC
TTGCAGGATCGCCGCGGCTCCGGGCGTATATGCTCCGCATTGGTCTTGACCAACTCTATCAGAGCTTGGT
TGACGGCAATTTCGATGATGCAGCTTGGGCGCAGGGTCGATGCGACGCAATCGTCCGATCCGGAGCCGGG
ACTGTCGGGCGTACACAAATCGCCCGCAGAAGCGCGGCCGTCTGGACCGATGGCTGTGTAGAAGTACTCG
CCGATAGTGGAAACCGACGCCCCAGCACTCGTCCGAGGGCAAAGGAATAGCACGTACTACGAGATTTCGA
TTCCACCGCCGCCTTCTATGAAAGGTTGGGCTTCGGAATCGTTTTCCGGGACGCCGGCTGGATGATCCTC
CAGCGCGGGGATCTCATGCTGGAGTTCTTCGCCCACCCCAACTTGTTTATTGCAGCTTATAATGGTTACA
AATAAAGCAATAGCATCACAAATTTCACAAATAAAGCATTTTTTTCACTGCATTCTAGTTGTGGTTTGTC
CAAACTCATCAATGTATCTTATCATGTCTGTATACCGTCGACCTCTAGCTAGAGCTTGGCGTAATCATGG
TCATAGCTGTTTCCTGTGTGAAATTGTTATCCGCTCACAATTCCACACAACATACGAGCCGGAAGCATAA
AGTGTAAAGCCTGGGGTGCCTAATGAGTGAGCTAACTCACATTAATTGCGTTGCGCTCACTGCCCGCTTT
CCAGTCGGGAAACCTGTCGTGCCAGCTGCATTAATGAATCGGCCAACGCGCGGGGAGAGGCGGTTTGCGT
ATTGGGCGCTCTTCCGCTTCCTCGCTCACTGACTCGCTGCGCTCGGTCGTTCGGCTGCGGCGAGCGGTAT
CAGCTCACTCAAAGGCGGTAATACGGTTATCCACAGAATCAGGGGATAACGCAGGAAAGAACATGTGAGC
AAAAGGCCAGCAAAAGGCCAGGAACCGTAAAAAGGCCGCGTTGCTGGCGTTTTTCCATAGGCTCCGCCCC
CCTGACGAGCATCACAAAAATCGACGCTCAAGTCAGAGGTGGCGAAACCCGACAGGACTATAAAGATACC
AGGCGTTTCCCCCTGGAAGCTCCCTCGTGCGCTCTCCTGTTCCGACCCTGCCGCTTACCGGATACCTGTC
CGCCTTTCTCCCTTCGGGAAGCGTGGCGCTTTCTCATAGCTCACGCTGTAGGTATCTCAGTTCGGTGTAG
GTCGTTCGCTCCAAGCTGGGCTGTGTGCACGAACCCCCCGTTCAGCCCGACCGCTGCGCCTTATCCGGTA
ACTATCGTCTTGAGTCCAACCCGGTAAGACACGACTTATCGCCACTGGCAGCAGCCACTGGTAACAGGAT
TAGCAGAGCGAGGTATGTAGGCGGTGCTACAGAGTTCTTGAAGTGGTGGCCTAACTACGGCTACACTAGA
AGAACAGTATTTGGTATCTGCGCTCTGCTGAAGCCAGTTACCTTCGGAAAAAGAGTTGGTAGCTCTTGAT
CCGGCAAACAAACCACCGCTGGTAGCGGTGGTTTTTTTGTTTGCAAGCAGCAGATTACGCGCAGAAAAAA
AGGATCTCAAGAAGATCCTTTGATCTTTTCTACGGGGTCTGACGCTCAGTGGAACGAAAACTCACGTTAA
GGGATTTTGGTCATGAGATTATCAAAAAGGATCTTCACCTAGATCCTTTTAAATTAAAAATGAAGTTTTA
AATCAATCTAAAGTATATATGAGTAAACTTGGTCTGACAGTTACCAATGCTTAATCAGTGAGGCACCTAT
CTCAGCGATCTGTCTATTTCGTTCATCCATAGTTGCCTGACTCCCCGTCGTGTAGATAACTACGATACGG
GAGGGCTTACCATCTGGCCCCAGTGCTGCAATGATACCGCGAGACCCACGCTCACCGGCTCCAGATTTAT
CAGCAATAAACCAGCCAGCCGGAAGGGCCGAGCGCAGAAGTGGTCCTGCAACTTTATCCGCCTCCATCCA
GTCTATTAATTGTTGCCGGGAAGCTAGAGTAAGTAGTTCGCCAGTTAATAGTTTGCGCAACGTTGTTGCC
ATTGCTACAGGCATCGTGGTGTCACGCTCGTCGTTTGGTATGGCTTCATTCAGCTCCGGTTCCCAACGAT
CAAGGCGAGTTACATGATCCCCCATGTTGTGCAAAAAAGCGGTTAGCTCCTTCGGTCCTCCGATCGTTGT
CAGAAGTAAGTTGGCCGCAGTGTTATCACTCATGGTTATGGCAGCACTGCATAATTCTCTTACTGTCATG
CCATCCGTAAGATGCTTTTCTGTGACTGGTGAGTACTCAACCAAGTCATTCTGAGAATAGTGTATGCGGC
GACCGAGTTGCTCTTGCCCGGCGTCAATACGGGATAATACCGCGCCACATAGCAGAACTTTAAAAGTGCT
CATCATTGGAAAACGTTCTTCGGGGCGAAAACTCTCAAGGATCTTACCGCTGTTGAGATCCAGTTCGATG
TAACCCACTCGTGCACCCAACTGATCTTCAGCATCTTTTACTTTCACCAGCGTTTCTGGGTGAGCAAAAA
CAGGAAGGCAAAATGCCGCAAAAAAGGGAATAAGGGCGACACGGAAATGTTGAATACTCATACTCTTCCT
TTTTCAATATTATTGAAGCATTTATCAGGGTTATTGTCTCATGAGCGGATACATATTTGAATGTATTTAG
AAAAATAAACAAATAGGGGTTCCGCGCACATTTCCCCGAAAAGTGCCACCTGACGTCGACGGATCGGGAG
ATCTCCCGATCCCCTATGGTGCACTCTCAGTACAATCTGCTCTGATGCCGCATAGTTAAGCCAGTATCTG
CTCCCTGCTTGTGTGTTGGAGGTCGCTGAGTAGTGCGCGAGCAAAATTTAAGCTACAACAAGGCAAGGCT
TGACCGACAATTGCATGAAGAATCTGCTTAGGGTTAGGCGTTTTGCGCTGCTTCGTACGGGCCAGATATA
CGCGTTGACATTGATTATTGACTAGTTATTAATAGTAATCAATTACGGGGTCATTAGTTCATAGCCCATA
TATGGAGTTCCGCGTTACATAACTTA
